Addgene plasmid #148789: pnEA-NpM-HsNot4_377-428-GB1His6_AG
Purpose: Bacterial Expression of HsNot4_377-428
Depositing lab: Elisa Izaurralde. Depositing organization: Max Planck Institute for Developmental Biology. Publication: A conserved CAF40-binding motif in metazoan NOT4 mediates association with the CCR4-NOT complex. Keskeny C, Raisch T, Sgromo A, Igreja C, Bhandari D, Weichenrieder O, Izaurralde E. Genes Dev. 2019 Feb 1;33(3-4):236-252. doi: 10.1101/gad.320952.118. Epub 2019 Jan 28. PubMed 30692204.
Backbone
  Vector backbone: Unknown
  Vector type: Bacterial Expression
Growth in bacteria
  Bacterial resistance: Ampicillin, 100 μg/mL
  Growth temperature: 37°C
  Growth strain: DH5alpha
  Copy number: Low Copy
Gene/Insert
  Gene/Insert name: HsNot4_377-428
  Species: H. sapiens (human)
  Entrez Gene: CNOT4 (a.k.a. CLONE243, NOT4, NOT4H)
  Cloning method: Unknown
Terms and licenses: Academic/Nonprofit Terms; Industry Terms: Not Available to Industry
Depositor comments: sequence given by variant 4 NCBI: NM_001190848.1 or Uniprot.: isoform 1 O95628-1 Plasmids from this collection were made available to the research community and donated after the lab closed. Please note that the sequence provided by the depositing laboratory may be theoretical/predicted or based on Sanger sequencing results. There may be discrepancies between sequencing results obtained by Addgene and the depositor sequence. If an Addgene verified sequence is not available, please contact before placing your order to request that our lab fully sequence the plasmid.
How to cite: pnEA-NpM-HsNot4_377-428-GB1His6_AG was a gift from Elisa Izaurralde (Addgene plasmid # 148789 ; http://n2t.net/addgene:148789 ; RRID:Addgene_148789)
