[The description below was written by a language model from this plasmid's Addgene catalogue record and pLannotate feature annotations shown in this document.]
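Description:
pnEA-NpM-HsNot4_377-428-GB1His6_AG is a 7.1 kb bacterial expression plasmid for producing a short fragment of human CNOT4 (NOT4), residues 377–428, in E. coli. The catalogue lists the backbone as unknown, but the annotated features show a pET/pBR322-style layout. It has a ColE1/pMB1-type origin together with the bom region and the rop gene, which is consistent with the recorded low copy number. Selection is by ampicillin through a β-lactamase cassette. The tetracycline resistance gene survives only as scattered fragments, so it should not be functional.

Expression is driven by a T7 promoter followed directly by a lac operator and the T7 gene 10 ribosome binding site, and transcription ends at a T7 terminator. A plasmid-borne lacI gene supplies the repressor, so transcription depends on a host that provides T7 RNA polymerase and is induced with IPTG. The open reading frame begins with a cytosolic maltose binding protein that lacks its signal sequence. This is followed by the CNOT4 segment and then the B1 domain of streptococcal protein G (GB1). MBP and GB1 both act as solubility-enhancing partners, which helps when expressing a short and probably poorly structured peptide.

The plasmid name indicates a C-terminal His6 tag for affinity purification. The feature table does not annotate that tag, although it reports a small fragment match to another tag just upstream of the terminator. Depositor comments state that the insert numbering follows CNOT4 isoform 1. The associated publication concerns a CAF40-binding motif in NOT4 that mediates association with the CCR4–NOT complex, which suggests use of the recombinant protein in binding or structural studies. The depositor sequence may be theoretical rather than fully verified.
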