Features (pLannotate 1.2.2; 21 found; start..end, strand, type, name):
    104..208     +  promoter       AmpR promoter: bla
    209..1069    +  CDS            AmpR: β-lactamase; bla; confers resistance to ampicillin, carbenicillin, and related antibiotics
   1240..1828    +  rep_origin     ori: high-copy-number ColE1/pMB1/pBR322/pUC origin of replication
   2014..2156    -  misc_feature   bom: basis of mobility region from pBR322
   2258..2449    -  CDS            rop: Rop protein, which maintains plasmids at low copy number; rop
   2466..2846    +  CDS            YPB1_ECOLX: Protein predicted: Swiss-Prot protein existence level 4. From Escherichia coli.
   3088..3712    -  CDS            TcR (fragment): tetracycline efflux protein; tet; confers resistance to tetracycline
   3727..3748    -  protein_bind   CAP binding site: CAP binding activates transcription in the presence of cAMP. E. coli catabolite activator protein
   3761..4843    -  CDS            lacI: lac repressor; lacI; The lac repressor binds to the lac operator to inhibit transcription in E. coli. This inhibition can be relieved by adding lactose or isopropyl-β-D-thiogalactopyranoside (IPTG).
   4844..4921    -  promoter       lacI promoter: lacI
   4929..5208    -  CDS            TcR (fragment): tetracycline efflux protein; tet; confers resistance to tetracycline
   5230..5248    +  promoter       T7 promoter: promoter for bacteriophage T7 RNA polymerase
   5249..5273    +  protein_bind   lac operator: The lac repressor binds to the lac operator to inhibit transcription in E. coli. This inhibition can be relieved by adding lactose or isopropyl-β-D-thiogalactopyranoside (IPTG). lac repressor encoded by lacI
   5288..5310    +  RBS            RBS: efficient ribosome binding site from bacteriophage T7 gene 10 (Olins and Rangwala, 1989)
   5321..6417    +  CDS            MBP (fragment): maltose binding protein from E. coli; malE (mutated); This version of the gene does not encode a signal sequence, so MBP will remain in the cytosol.
   6469..6630    +  CDS            CNOT4 (fragment): CNOT4_HUMAN - Also known as NOT4. Experimental evidence at protein level: Swiss-Prot protein existence level 1. Has E3 ubiquitin ligase activity, promoting ubiquitination and degradation of target proteins (PubMed:11823428, PubMed:22159038, PubMed:26575292). Involved in activation of the JAK/STAT pathway (PubMed:11823428, PubMed:22159038). Catalyzes ubiquitination of methylated RBM15 (PubMed:26575292). Plays a role in quality control of translation of mitochondrial outer membrane-localized mRNA (PubMed:29861391). As part of the PINK1-regulated signaling, upon mitochondria damage, ubiquitinates
   6640..6797    +  CDS            GB1 (fragment): B1 domain of Streptococcal protein G effective as a solubilizing fusion partner (Cheng and Patel, 2004)
   6825..6841    +  CDS            SET1 (fragment): solubility-enhancement tag derived from T7 phage gene 10B
   6855..6902    +  terminator     T7 terminator: transcription terminator for bacteriophage T7 RNA polymerase
   6925..7029    -  CDS            TcR (fragment): tetracycline efflux protein; tet; confers resistance to tetracycline
   7077..7105    -  promoter       tet promoter: E. coli promoter for tetracycline efflux protein gene
>Addgene plasmid #148789 | pnEA-NpM-HsNot4_377-428-GB1His6_AG | depositor full sequence | sequence record 291237 | Full Sequence
TTCTTGAAGACGAAAGGGCCTCGTGATACGCCTATTTTTATAGGTTAATGTCATGATAATAATGGTTTCT
TAGACGTCAGGTGGCACTTTTCGGGGAAATGTGCGCGGAACCCCTATTTGTTTATTTTTCTAAATACATT
CAAATATGTATCCGCTCATGAGACAATAACCCTGATAAATGCTTCAATAATATTGAAAAAGGAAGAGTAT
GAGTATTCAACATTTCCGTGTCGCCCTTATTCCCTTTTTTGCGGCATTTTGCCTTCCTGTTTTTGCTCAC
CCAGAAACGCTGGTGAAAGTAAAAGATGCTGAAGATCAGTTGGGTGCACGAGTGGGTTACATCGAACTGG
ATCTCAACAGCGGTAAGATCCTTGAGAGTTTTCGCCCCGAAGAACGTTTTCCAATGATGAGCACTTTTAA
AGTTCTGCTATGTGGCGCGGTATTATCCCGTGTTGACGCCGGGCAAGAGCAACTCGGTCGCCGCATACAC
TATTCTCAGAATGACTTGGTTGAGTACTCACCAGTCACAGAAAAGCATCTTACGGATGGCATGACAGTAA
GAGAATTATGCAGTGCTGCCATAACCATGAGTGATAACACTGCGGCCAACTTACTTCTGACAACGATCGG
AGGACCGAAGGAGCTAACCGCTTTTTTGCACAACATGGGGGATCATGTAACTCGCCTTGATCGTTGGGAA
CCGGAGCTGAATGAAGCCATACCAAACGACGAGCGTGACACCACGATGCCTGCAGCAATGGCAACAACGT
TGCGCAAACTATTAACTGGCGAACTACTTACTCTAGCTTCCCGGCAACAATTAATAGACTGGATGGAGGC
GGATAAAGTTGCAGGACCACTTCTGCGCTCGGCCCTTCCGGCTGGCTGGTTTATTGCTGATAAATCTGGA
GCCGGTGAGCGTGGGTCTCGCGGTATCATTGCAGCACTGGGGCCAGATGGTAAGCCCTCCCGTATCGTAG
TTATCTACACGACGGGGAGTCAGGCAACTATGGATGAACGAAATAGACAGATCGCTGAGATAGGTGCCTC
ACTGATTAAGCATTGGTAACTGTCAGACCAAGTTTACTCATATATACTTTAGATTGATTTAAAACTTCAT
TTTTAATTTAAAAGGATCTAGGTGAAGATCCTTTTTGATAATCTCATGACCAAAATCCCTTAACGTGAGT
TTTCGTTCCACTGAGCGTCAGACCCCGTAGAAAAGATCAAAGGATCTTCTTGAGATCCTTTTTTTCTGCG
CGTAATCTGCTGCTTGCAAACAAAAAAACCACCGCTACCAGCGGTGGTTTGTTTGCCGGATCAAGAGCTA
CCAACTCTTTTTCCGAAGGTAACTGGCTTCAGCAGAGCGCAGATACCAAATACTGTCCTTCTAGTGTAGC
CGTAGTTAGGCCACCACTTCAAGAACTCTGTAGCACCGCCTACATACCTCGCTCTGCTAATCCTGTTACC
AGTGGCTGCTGCCAGTGGCGATAAGTCGTGTCTTACCGGGTTGGACTCAAGACGATAGTTACCGGATAAG
GCGCAGCGGTCGGGCTGAACGGGGGGTTCGTGCACACAGCCCAGCTTGGAGCGAACGACCTACACCGAAC
TGAGATACCTACAGCGTGAGCTATGAGAAAGCGCCACGCTTCCCGAAGGGAGAAAGGCGGACAGGTATCC
GGTAAGCGGCAGGGTCGGAACAGGAGAGCGCACGAGGGAGCTTCCAGGGGGAAACGCCTGGTATCTTTAT
AGTCCTGTCGGGTTTCGCCACCTCTGACTTGAGCGTCGATTTTTGTGATGCTCGTCAGGGGGGCGGAGCC
TATGGAAAAACGCCAGCAACGCGGCCTTTTTACGGTTCCTGGCCTTTTGCTGGCCTTTTGCTCACATGTT
CTTTCCTGCGTTATCCCCTGATTCTGTGGATAACCGTATTACCGCCTTTGAGTGAGCTGATACCGCTCGC
CGCAGCCGAACGACCGAGCGCAGCGAGTCAGTGAGCGAGGAAGCGGAAGAGCGCCTGATGCGGTATTTTC
TCCTTACGCATCTGTGCGGTATTTCACACCGCATATATGGTGCACTCTCAGTACAATCTGCTCTGATGCC
GCATAGTTAAGCCAGTATACACTCCGCTATCGCTACGTGACTGGGTCATGGCTGCGCCCCGACACCCGCC
AACACCCGCTGACGCGCCCTGACGGGCTTGTCTGCTCCCGGCATCCGCTTACAGACAAGCTGTGACCGTC
TCCGGGAGCTGCATGTGTCAGAGGTTTTCACCGTCATCACCGAAACGCGCGAGGCAGCTGCGGTAAAGCT
CATCAGCGTGGTCGTGAAGCGATTCACAGATGTCTGCCTGTTCATCCGCGTCCAGCTCGTTGAGTTTCTC
CAGAAGCGTTAATGTCTGGCTTCTGATAAAGCGGGCCATGTTAAGGGCGGTTTTTTCCTGTTTGGTCACT
GATGCCTCCGTGTAAGGGGGATTTCTGTTCATGGGGGTAATGATACCGATGAAACGAGAGAGGATGCTCA
CGATACGGGTTACTGATGATGAACATGCCCGGTTACTGGAACGTTGTGAGGGTAAACAACTGGCGGTATG
GATGCGGCGGGACCAGAGAAAAATCACTCAGGGTCAATGCCAGCGCTTCGTTAATACAGATGTAGGTGTT
CCACAGGGTAGCCAGCAGCATCCTGCGATGCAGATCCGGAACATAATGGTGCAGGGCGCTGACTTCCGCG
TTTCCAGACTTTACGAAACACGGAAACCGAAGACCATTCATGTTGTTGCTCAGGTCGCAGACGTTTTGCA
GCAGCAGTCGCTTCACGTTCGCTCGCGTATCGGTGATTCATTCTGCTAACCAGTAAGGCAACCCCGCCAG
CCTAGCCGGGTCCTCAACGACAGGAGCACGATCATGCGCACCCGTGGCCAGGACCCAACGCTGCCCGAGA
TGCGCCGCGTGCGGCTGCTGGAGATGGCGGACGCGATGGATATGTTCTGCCAAGGGTTGGTTTGCGCATT
CACAGTTCTCCGCAAGAATTGATTGGCTCCAATTCTTGGAGTGGTGAATCCGTTAGCGAGGTGCCGCCGG
CTTCCATTCAGGTCGAGGTGGCCCGGCTCCATGCACCGCGACGCAACGCGGGGAGGCAGACAAGGTATAG
GGCGGCGCCTACAATCCATGCCAACCCGTTCCATGTGCTCGCCGAGGCGGCATAAATCGCCGTGACGATC
AGCGGTCCAGTGATCGAAGTTAGGCTGGTAAGAGCCGCGAGCGATCCTTGAAGCTGTCCCTGATGGTCGT
CATCTACCTGCCTGGACAGCATGGCCTGCAACGCGGGCATCCCGATGCCGCCGGAAGCGAGAAGAATCAT
AATGGGGAAGGCCATCCAGCCTCGCGTCGCGAACGCCAGCAAGACGTAGCCCAGCGCGTCGGCCGCCATG
CCGGCGATAATGGCCTGCTTCTCGCCGAAACGTTTGGTGGCGGGACCAGTGACGAAGGCTTGAGCGAGGG
CGTGCAAGATTCCGAATACCGCAAGCGACAGGCCGATCATCGTCGCGCTCCAGCGAAAGCGGTCCTCGCC
GAAAATGACCCAGAGCGCTGCCGGCACCTGTCCTACGAGTTGCATGATAAAGAAGACAGTCATAAGTGCG
GCGACGATAGTCATGCCCCGCGCCCACCGGAAGGAGCTGACTGGGTTGAAGGCTCTCAAGGGCATCGGTC
GAGATCCCGGTGCCTAATGAGTGAGCTAACTTACATTAATTGCGTTGCGCTCACTGCCCGCTTTCCAGTC
GGGAAACCTGTCGTGCCAGCTGCATTAATGAATCGGCCAACGCGCGGGGAGAGGCGGTTTGCGTATTGGG
CGCCAGGGTGGTTTTTCTTTTCACCAGTGAGACGGGCAACAGCTGATTGCCCTTCACCGCCTGGCCCTGA
GAGAGTTGCAGCAAGCGGTCCACGCTGGTTTGCCCCAGCAGGCGAAAATCCTGTTTGATGGTGGTTAACG
GCGGGATATAACATGAGCTGTCTTCGGTATCGTCGTATCCCACTACCGAGATATCCGCACCAACGCGCAG
CCCGGACTCGGTAATGGCGCGCATTGCGCCCAGCGCCATCTGATCGTTGGCAACCAGCATCGCAGTGGGA
ACGATGCCCTCATTCAGCATTTGCATGGTTTGTTGAAAACCGGACATGGCACTCCAGTCGCCTTCCCGTT
CCGCTATCGGCTGAATTTGATTGCGAGTGAGATATTTATGCCAGCCAGCCAGACGCAGACGCGCCGAGAC
AGAACTTAATGGGCCCGCTAACAGCGCGATTTGCTGGTGACCCAATGCGACCAGATGCTCCACGCCCAGT
CGCGTACCGTCTTCATGGGAGAAAATAATACTGTTGATGGGTGTCTGGTCAGAGACATCAAGAAATAACG
CCGGAACATTAGTGCAGGCAGCTTCCACAGCAATGGCATCCTGGTCATCCAGCGGATAGTTAATGATCAG
CCCACTGACGCGTTGCGCGAGAAGATTGTGCACCGCCGCTTTACAGGCTTCGACGCCGCTTCGTTCTACC
ATCGACACCACCACGCTGGCACCCAGTTGATCGGCGCGAGATTTAATCGCCGCGACAATTTGCGACGGCG
CGTGCAGGGCCAGACTGGAGGTGGCAACGCCAATCAGCAACGACTGTTTGCCCGCCAGTTGTTGTGCCAC
GCGGTTGGGAATGTAATTCAGCTCCGCCATCGCCGCTTCCACTTTTTCCCGCGTTTTCGCAGAAACGTGG
CTGGCCTGGTTCACCACGCGGGAAACGGTCTGATAAGAGACACCGGCATACTCTGCGACATCGTATAACG
TTACTGGTTTCACATTCACCACCCTGAATTGACTCTCTTCCGGGCGCTATCATGCCATACCGCGAAAGGT
TTTGCGCCATTCGATGGTGTCCGGGATCTCGACGCTCTCCCTTATGCGACTCCTGCATTAGGAAGCAGCC
CAGTAGTAGGTTGAGGCCGTTGAGCACCGCCGCCGCAAGGAATGGTGCATGCAAGGAGATGGCGCCCAAC
AGTCCCCCGGCCACGGGGCCTGCCACCATACCCACGCCGAAACAAGCGCTCATGAGCCCGAAGTGGCGAG
CCCGATCTTCCCCATCGGTGATGTCGGCGATATAGGCGCCAGCAACCGCACCTGTGGCGCCGGTGATGCC
GGCCACGATGCGTCCGGCGTAGAGGATCGAGATCTCGATCCCGCGAAATTAATACGACTCACTATAGGGG
AATTGTGAGCGGATAACAATTCCCCACTAGTAATAATTTTGTTTAACTTTAAGAAGGAGATATACCATGG
AAACTGAAGAAGGTAAACTGGTAATCTGGATTAACGGCGATAAAGGCTATAACGGTCTCGCTGAAGTCGG
TAAGAAATTCGAGAAAGATACCGGAATTAAAGTCACCGTTGAGCATCCGGATAAACTGGAAGAGAAATTC
CCACAGGTTGCGGCAACTGGCGATGGCCCTGACATTATCTTCTGGGCACACGACCGCTTTGGTGGCTACG
CTCAATCTGGCCTGTTGGCTGAAATCACCCCGGACAAAGCGTTCCAGGACAAGCTGTATCCGTTTACCTG
GGATGCCGTACGTTACAACGGCAAGCTGATTGCTTACCCGATCGCTGTTGAAGCGTTATCGCTGATTTAT
AACAAAGACCTGCTGCCGAACCCGCCAAAAACCTGGGAAGAGATCCCGGCGCTGGATAAAGAACTGAAAG
CGAAAGGTAAGAGCGCCCTGATGTTCAACCTGCAAGAACCGTACTTCACCTGGCCGCTGATTGCTGCTGA
CGGGGGTTATGCGTTCAAGTATGAAAACGGCAAGTACGACATTAAAGACGTGGGCGTGGATAACGCTGGC
GCGAAAGCGGGTCTGACCTTCCTGGTTGACCTGATTAAAAACAAACACATGAATGCAGACACCGATTACT
CCATCGCAGAAGCTGCCTTTAATAAAGGCGAAACAGCGATGACCATCAACGGCCCGTGGGCATGGTCCAA
CATCGACACCAGCAAAGTGAATTATGGTGTAACGGTACTGCCGACCTTCAAGGGTCAACCATCCAAACCG
TTCGTTGGCGTGCTGAGCGCAGGTATTAACGCCGCCAGTCCGAACAAAGAGCTGGCAAAAGAGTTCCTCG
AAAACTATCTGCTGACTGATGAAGGTCTGGAAGCGGTTAATAAAGACAAACCGCTGGGTGCCGTAGCGCT
GAAGTCTTACGAGGAAGAGTTGGCGAAAGATCCACGTATTGCCGCCACGATGGAAAACGCCCAGAAAGGT
GAAATCATGCCGAACATCCCGCAGATGTCCGCTTTCTGGTATGCCGTGCGTACTGCGGTGATCAACGCCG
CCAGCGGTCGTCAGACTGTCGATGAAGCCCTTAAAGACGCGCAGACTGGTACCGGCAGCGGCCTGGAAGT
TCTGTTCCAGGGGCCCCATATGCTCGAGGAAACAATCCCAGTATCATCCTCTACAGACTGGCAAGCAGCT
TTTGGCTTTGGTTCTTCTAAACAACCAGAGGATGACTTGGGTTTTGATCCCTTCGATGTCACTCGAAAAG
CCTTAGCAGACCTGATTGAGAAGGAACTGTCCGTTCAAGACCAAGCTAGCGGCATGCAGTACAAACTTAT
CCTGAACGGTAAAACCCTGAAAGGTGAAACCACCACCGAAGCTGTTGACGCTGCTACCGCGGAAAAAGTT
TTCAAACAGTACGCTAACGACAACGGTGTTGACGGTGAATGGACCTACGACGACGCTACCAAAACCTACA
CCGTAACGGAAGGTCATCATCACCATCACCACTAAGTTGGCTGCTGCCACCCGCTGAGCAATAACTAGCA
TAACCCCTTGGGGCCTCTAAACGGGTCTTGAGGGGTTTTTTGCTGAAAGGAGGAACTATATCCGGATATC
CCGCAAGAGGCCCGGCAGTACCGGCATAACCAAGCCTATGCCTACAGCATCCAGGGTGACGGTGCCGAGG
ATGACGATGAGCGCATTGTTAGATTTCATACACGGTGCCTGACTGCGTTAGCAATTTAACTGTGATAAAC
TACCGCATTAAAGCTTATCGATGATAAGCTGTCAAACATGAGAA
